Addgene plasmid #32217: pAd GFP HDAC5 WT
Depositing lab: Reuben Shaw. Depositing organization: Salk Institute for Biological Studies. Publication: Class IIa histone deacetylases are hormone-activated regulators of FOXO and mammalian glucose homeostasis. Mihaylova MM, Vasquez DS, Ravnskjaer K, Denechaud PD, Yu RT, Alvarez JG, Downes M, Evans RM, Montminy M, Shaw RJ. Cell. 2011 May 13;145(4):607-21. 10.1016/j.cell.2011.03.043 PubMed 21565617.
Backbone
  Vector backbone: pAd CMV/V5 DEST
  Backbone manufacturer: Invitrogen
  Backbone size w/o insert (bp): 37000
  Vector type: Mammalian Expression, Adenoviral
Growth in bacteria
  Bacterial resistance: Ampicillin, 100 μg/mL
  Growth temperature: 37°C
  Growth strain: DH5alpha
  Copy number: High Copy
Gene/Insert
  Gene/Insert name: HDAC5
  Species: H. sapiens (human)
  Insert size (bp): 3400
  GenBank ID: NM_001015053
  Entrez Gene: HDAC5 (a.k.a. HD5, NY-CO-9)
  Tag / fusion protein: GFP (C terminal on insert)
  Cloning method: Gateway Cloning
  Sequencing primers: 5′ T7; 3′ GFP-R
Resource information
  A portion of this plasmid was derived from a plasmid made by: Subcloned and converted into a Gateway plasmid from original plasmid described previously in Berdeux et al. PMID 17468767
Terms and licenses: Academic/Nonprofit Terms; Industry Terms: Not Available to Industry
How to cite: pAd GFP HDAC5 WT was a gift from Reuben Shaw (Addgene plasmid # 32217 ; http://n2t.net/addgene:32217 ; RRID:Addgene_32217)
