[The description below was written by a language model from this plasmid's Addgene catalogue record.]
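Description:
pAd GFP HDAC5 WT is an adenoviral mammalian expression construct built on the Invitrogen pAd CMV/V5 DEST Gateway destination backbone, a large vector of roughly 37 kb that carries an adenoviral genome for producing recombinant adenovirus. In bacteria it is maintained as a high-copy plasmid under ampicillin selection. No feature table accompanies the record, so the origin of replication, viral elements and exact layout of the expression cassette are not itemised. As the backbone name indicates, expression in this vector family is driven by the CMV immediate-early promoter. The backbone also encodes a V5 epitope downstream of the recombination site, but the record does not say whether it is in frame with the insert here.

The payload is wild-type human HDAC5, a class IIa histone deacetylase, with an insert of about 3.4 kb fused to GFP at its C terminus. The fluorescent tag allows the protein's expression and subcellular distribution to be followed. The insert was introduced by Gateway recombination after being subcloned from an earlier plasmid and converted to a Gateway-compatible form. "WT" in the name suggests that it is meant as the unmutated reference alongside variant versions, though the record lists none.

Adenoviral delivery suits efficient transient expression in cultured mammalian cells, including hard-to-transfect primary cells, and in tissues in vivo. The associated publication concerns class IIa histone deacetylases as hormone-activated regulators of FOXO and mammalian glucose homeostasis, which is consistent with using this construct to express traceable HDAC5 in studies of its regulation and metabolic function.
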