>Addgene plasmid #32217 | pAd GFP HDAC5 WT | addgene partial sequence | sequence record 38415 | hHDAC5-F2 5'-CTCATTGCTGTGCCACTCC-3'
TGAACGTGTGGCCACCAGCATGCGGACGGTAGGCAAGCTCCCGCGGCATCGGCCCCTGAGCCGCACTCAG
TCCTCACCGCTGCCGCAGAGTCCCCAGGCCCTGCAGCAGCTGGTCATGCAACAACAGCACCAGCAGTTCC
TGGAGAAGCAGAAGCAGCAGCAGCTACAGCTGGGCAAGATCCTCACCAAGACAGGGGAGCTGCCCAGGCA
GCCCACCACCCACCCTGAGGAGACAGAGGAGGAGCTGACGGAGCAGCAGGAGGTCTTGCTGGGGGAGGGA
GCCCTGACCATGCCCCGGGAGGGCTCCACAGAGAGTGAGAGCACACAGGAAGACCTGGAGGAGGAGGACG
AGGAAGAGGATGGGGAGGAGGAGGAGGATTGCATCCAGGTTAAGGACGAGGAGGGCGAGAGTGGTGCTGA
GGAGGGGCCCGACTTGGAGGAGCCTGGTGCTGGATACAAAAAACTGTTCTCAGATGCCCAGCCGCTGCAG
CCTTTGCAGGTGTACCAGGCGCCCCTCAGCCTGGCCACTGTGCCCCACCAGGCCCTGGGCCGTACCCAGT
CCTCCCCTGCTGCCCCTGGGGGCATGAAGAGCCCCCCAGACCAGCCCGTCAAGCACCTCTTCACCACAGG
TGTGGTCTACGACACGTTCATGCTAAAGCACCAGTGCATGTGCGGGAACACACACGTGCACCCTGAGCAT
GCTGGCCGGATCCAGAGCATCTGGTCCCGGCTGCAGGAGACAGGCCTGCTTAGCAAGTGCGAGCGGATCC
GAGGTCGCAAAGCNACGCTAGATGAGATCCNNGACAGTGCACTCTGAA
