>Addgene plasmid #32217 | pAd GFP HDAC5 WT | addgene partial sequence | sequence record 38416 | EGFP-N 5'-CGTCGCCGTCCAGCTCGACCAG-3'
TACCATGGTGGCGACCGGTGGATCCCGGGCCCGCGGTACCAACAGGGTTAGGCTCCTGCTCCATGGGCTC
CTCTGCCGGCCTGGGGCTGTGTTCCCGGGCTGCCGCAGCCTGGGCCTGCTCGGCCCCCACCGACAGCAAG
GCCATGGCGCTCACAGTCTCGGCCTCCTCGGTCTCACCTGCTTGGGCCTCTCGCAGGGACCGGCCCAGAC
CAGCGGCGAACTTCTGCACACAGCTCCAGTGTTTGCTCTGGATCTCGATGACTTTCTCTAGCGTGGCCAC
TGCGTTGATGTTGGGCTTTTGCTGCAAGACTGCCTCATCCAAGGGCTGCAGCTCTACACTGAGCAGAGCC
GAGACACAAGCCTCAGAGGCATCACAGATGGCGGTCAAGTCATGGCCTCCCTCCAGGGCCAGCACCACCC
GGCCCCCTGCCAGGGTCATCAGCTGCCTGGTCAAGTGGCCAAAACATCTGGCGGTGACAGAGTAGCCACC
CAGAGGAGACAGATGTCCTTCAACAGCATCAAACCCGGCGGAGACTAGGACCACATCAGGTGAGAACTCG
TGGGCAATGGGCATCACCACTGTCCTGAAGGCTGTAAGGTACTCCACGTCTCCAATGGGGGGGTCCACAC
CTCCTGTCCATGCCACGTTCACATTGTACCCNACGCCTGGTCCTCCACCAACCTCTTCAGGAGCCCCAGA
GCCTGGAAAGAAGTTCCCGTTGTCATAGCGATGCAGAGAGATGTAGAGCACAGAGGGGTCATTATAGAAC
GCCTGCTGGG
